>Addgene plasmid #107859 | pHBS956 IBB-GFP-mCherry3E | depositor full sequence | sequence record 203714 | pHBS956 IBB-GFP-mCherry3E sequence 6373 bps
CGCCATTCTGCCTGGGGACGTCGGAGCAAGCTTGATTTAGGTGACACTATAGAATACAAGCTACTTGTTC
TTTTTGCAGGATCCCATCGATTCGAATTCAAGGATCAACAAGTTTGTACAAAAAAGCAGGCTGGCGCCGG
TACCACCGGTGCCACCATGGGATCCACCAACGAGAATGCTAATACACCAGCTGCCCGTCTTCACAGATTC
AAGAACAAGGGAAAAGACAGTACAGAAATGAGGCGTCGCAGAATAGAGGTCAATGTGGAGCTGAGGAAAG
CTAAGAAGGATGACCAGATGCTGAAGAGGAGAAATGTAAGCTCATTCCCTGATGATGGTACCAGTAAAGG
AGAGGAACTATTTACAGGTACTGTGCCTATCAAAGTCGAGCTGGACGGCGACGTAAACGGCCACAAGTTC
AGCGTGCGTGGCGAGGGCGAGGGCGATGCCACCGAGGGCAAGCTGACCCTGAAGTTCATCTGCACCACCG
GCAAGCTGCCGGTGCCGTGGCCGACCCTCGTGACCACCCTGACCTACGGCGTGCAGTGCTTCAGCCGCTA
CCCGGACCACATGAAGCGTCACGACTTCTTCAAGTCCGCCATGCCGGAAGGCTACGTCCAGGAGCGCACC
ATCGAGTTCAAGGACGACGGCACCTACAAGACCCGCGCGGAGGTGAAGTTCGAGGGCGACACCCTGGTGA
ACCGCATCGAGCTGAAGGGCAACGACTTCAAGGAGGACGGCAACATCCTGGGTCACAAGCTGGAGTACAA
CCACAACAGCCACAACGTCCGTATCGAAGCCGACAAGCAGAAGAACGGCATCAAGGCTAACTTCAAGATC
CGCCACAACGTTGAGGACGGCAGCCAGCAGGAAGCCGACCACAAACAGCAGAACACCCCGATCGGCGACG
GCCCGGTGCGCCTGCCGGACAACCACTATCTGAGCACCCAGACCACGCTGAGCAAAGACCCGAACGAGAA
GCGCGATCACATGGTCCTGAAGGAGTTCGTGACGGCAGCCGGTATCACTAAAGGTGAAGATGAAAGTGGA
GGCACCGGAACCAGCAAGGGCGAGGAGGATAACATGGCCATCATCAAGGAGTTCATGCGCTTCAAGGTGC
ACATGGAGGGCTCCGTGAACGGCCACGAGTTCGAGATCGAGGGCGAGGGCGAGGTGAGTATGGTACATAA
AACAAGCATCTATTGAAAATATCTGACAAACTCATCTTTTATTTTTGATGTGTGTGTGTGTGTGTGTGTG
TGTGTTTTTTTTTAACAGGGATTTGGGGAATAATTTGAGAAAGCAAAACAAAACAATAACAATAGAAAAA
CTTCTAATGGTGATGACAGCCTCTTCTTCAGTAATTTCTCACTTCTTGGTACTCCTGTCCTGAAAGATAT
TAATTTCAAGATAGAAAGAGGACAGTTGTTGGCGGTTGCTGGATCCACTGGAGCAGGCAAGGTAGTTCTT
TTGTTCTTCACTATTAAGAACTTAATTTGGTGTCCATGTCTCTTTTTTTTTCTAGTTTGTAGTGCTGGAA
GGTATTTTTGGAGAAATTCTTACATGAGCATTAGGAGAATGTATGGGTGTAGTGTCTTGTATAATAGAAA
TTGTTCCACTGATAATTTACTCTAGTTTTTTATTTCCTCATATTATTTTCAGTGGCTTTTTCTTCCACAT
CTTTATATTTTGCACCACATTCAACACTGTATCTTGCACATGGCGAGCATGCCCTTTCCTTTTTTTTCCT
CAGGGCCGCCCCTACGAGGGCACCCAGACCGCCAAGCTGAAGGTGACCAAGGGTGGCCCCCTGCCCTTCG
CCTGGGACATCCTGTCCCCTCAGTTCATGTACGGCTCCAAGGCCTACGTGAAGCACCCCGCCGACATCCC
CGACTACTTGAAGCTGTCCTTCCCCGAGGGCTTCAAGTGGGAGCGCGTGATGAACTTCGAGGACGGCGGC
GTGGTGACCGTGACCCAGGACTCCTCCCTGCAGGACGGCGAGTTCATCTACAAGGTGAAGCTGCGCGGCA
CCAACTTCCCCTCCGACGGCCCCGTAATGCAGAAGAAGACCATGGGCTGGGAGGCCTCCTCCGAGCGGAT
GTACCCCGAGGACGGCGCCCTGAAGGGCGAGATCAAGCAGAGGCTGAAGCTGAAGGACGGCGGCCACTAC
GACGCTGAGGTCAAGACCACCTACAAGGCCAAGAAGCCCGTGCAGCTGCCCGGCGCCTACAACGTCAACA
TCAAGTTGGACATCACCTCCCACAACGAGGACTACACCATCGTGGAACAGTACGAACGCGCCGAGGGCCG
CCACTCCACCGGCGGCATGGACGAGCTGTACAAGTAAACTAGCTTCAGCTTTCTTGTACAAAGTGGTTGA
TCCTCTCGAGCCTCTAGAACTATAGTGAGTCGTATTACGTAGATCCAGACATGATAAGATACATTGATGA
GTTTGGACAAACCACAACTAGAATGCAGTGAAAAAAATGCTTTATTTGTGAAATTTGTGATGCTATTGCT
TTATTTGTAACCATTATAAGCTGCAATAAACAAGTTAACAACAACAATTGCATTCATTTTATGTTTCAGG
TTCAGGGGGAGGTGTGGGAGGTTTTTTAATTCGCGGCCGCGGCGCCAATGCATTGGGCCCGGTACCCAGC
TTTTGTTCCCTTTAGTGAGGGTTAATTGCGCGCTTGGCGTAATCATGGTCATAGCTGTTTCCTGTGTGAA
ATTGTTATCCGCTCACAATTCCACACAACATACGAGCCGGAAGCATAAAGTGTAAAGCCTGGGGTGCCTA
ATGAGTGAGCTAACTCACATTAATTGCGTTGCGCTCACTGCCCGCTTTCCAGTCGGGAAACCTGTCGTGC
CAGCTGCATTAATGAATCGGCCAACGCGCGGGGAGAGGCGGTTTGCGTATTGGGCGCTCTTCCGCTTCCT
CGCTCACTGACTCGCTGCGCTCGGTCGTTCGGCTGCGGCGAGCGGTATCAGCTCACTCAAAGGCGGTAAT
ACGGTTATCCACAGAATCAGGGGATAACGCAGGAAAGAACATGTGAGCAAAAGGCCAGCAAAAGGCCAGG
AACCGTAAAAAGGCCGCGTTGCTGGCGTTTTTCCATAGGCTCCGCCCCCCTGACGAGCATCACAAAAATC
GACGCTCAAGTCAGAGGTGGCGAAACCCGACAGGACTATAAAGATACCAGGCGTTTCCCCCTGGAAGCTC
CCTCGTGCGCTCTCCTGTTCCGACCCTGCCGCTTACCGGATACCTGTCCGCCTTTCTCCCTTCGGGAAGC
GTGGCGCTTTCTCATAGCTCACGCTGTAGGTATCTCAGTTCGGTGTAGGTCGTTCGCTCCAAGCTGGGCT
GTGTGCACGAACCCCCCGTTCAGCCCGACCGCTGCGCCTTATCCGGTAACTATCGTCTTGAGTCCAACCC
GGTAAGACACGACTTATCGCCACTGGCAGCAGCCACTGGTAACAGGATTAGCAGAGCGAGGTATGTAGGC
GGTGCTACAGAGTTCTTGAAGTGGTGGCCTAACTACGGCTACACTAGAAGGACAGTATTTGGTATCTGCG
CTCTGCTGAAGCCAGTTACCTTCGGAAAAAGAGTTGGTAGCTCTTGATCCGGCAAACAAACCACCGCTGG
TAGCGGTGGTTTTTTTGTTTGCAAGCAGCAGATTACGCGCAGAAAAAAAGGATCTCAAGAAGATCCTTTG
ATCTTTTCTACGGGGTCTGACGCTCAGTGGAACGAAAACTCACGTTAAGGGATTTTGGTCATGAGATTAT
CAAAAAGGATCTTCACCTAGATCCTTTTAAATTAAAAATGAAGTTTTAAATCAATCTAAAGTATATATGA
GTAAACTTGGTCTGACAGTTACCAATGCTTAATCAGTGAGGCACCTATCTCAGCGATCTGTCTATTTCGT
TCATCCATAGTTGCCTGACTCCCCGTCGTGTAGATAACTACGATACGGGAGGGCTTACCATCTGGCCCCA
GTGCTGCAATGATACCGCGAGACCCACGCTCACCGGCTCCAGATTTATCAGCAATAAACCAGCCAGCCGG
AAGGGCCGAGCGCAGAAGTGGTCCTGCAACTTTATCCGCCTCCATCCAGTCTATTAATTGTTGCCGGGAA
GCTAGAGTAAGTAGTTCGCCAGTTAATAGTTTGCGCAACGTTGTTGCCATTGCTACAGGCATCGTGGTGT
CACGCTCGTCGTTTGGTATGGCTTCATTCAGCTCCGGTTCCCAACGATCAAGGCGAGTTACATGATCCCC
CATGTTGTGCAAAAAAGCGGTTAGCTCCTTCGGTCCTCCGATCGTTGTCAGAAGTAAGTTGGCCGCAGTG
TTATCACTCATGGTTATGGCAGCACTGCATAATTCTCTTACTGTCATGCCATCCGTAAGATGCTTTTCTG
TGACTGGTGAGTACTCAACCAAGTCATTCTGAGAATAGTGTATGCGGCGACCGAGTTGCTCTTGCCCGGC
GTCAATACGGGATAATACCGCGCCACATAGCAGAACTTTAAAAGTGCTCATCATTGGAAAACGTTCTTCG
GGGCGAAAACTCTCAAGGATCTTACCGCTGTTGAGATCCAGTTCGATGTAACCCACTCGTGCACCCAACT
GATCTTCAGCATCTTTTACTTTCACCAGCGTTTCTGGGTGAGCAAAAACAGGAAGGCAAAATGCCGCAAA
AAAGGGAATAAGGGCGACACGGAAATGTTGAATACTCATACTCTTCCTTTTTCAATATTATTGAAGCATT
TATCAGGGTTATTGTCTCATGAGCGGATACATATTTGAATGTATTTAGAAAAATAAACAAATAGGGGTTC
CGCGCACATTTCCCCGAAAAGTGCCACCTAAATTGTAAGCGTTAATATTTTGTTAAAATTCGCGTTAAAT
TTTTGTTAAATCAGCTCATTTTTTAACCAATAGGCCGAAATCGGCAAAATCCCTTATAAATCAAAAGAAT
AGACCGAGATAGGGT
[37 nt withheld, positions 4986-5022]
AAAGAACGTGGACTCCAACGTCAAAGG
[49 nt withheld, positions 5050-5098]
T
[91 nt withheld, positions 5100-5190]
G
[124 nt withheld, positions 5192-5315]
CCCATTCGCCATTCAGGCTGCGCAACTGTTGGGAAGGGCGATCGGTGCGGGCCTCTTCGCTATTACGCCA
GTCGACCATAGCCAATTCAATATGGCGTATATGGACTCATGCCAATTCAATATGGTGGATCTGGACCTGT
GCCAATTCAATATGGCGTATATGGACTCGTGCCAATTCAATATGGTGGATCTGGACCCCAGCCAATTCAA
TATGGCGGACTTGGCACCATGCCAATTCAATATGGCGGACTTGGCACTGTGCCAACTGGGGAGGGGTCTA
CTTGGCACGGTGCCAAGTTTGAGGAGGGGTCTTGGCCCTGTGCCAAGTCCGCCATATTGAATTGGCATGG
TGCCAATAATGGCGGCCATATTGGCTATATGCCAGGATCAATATATAGGCAATATCCAATATGGCCCTAT
GCCAATATGGCTATTGGCCAGGTTCAATACTATGTATTGGCCCTATGCCATATAGTATTCCATATATGGG
TTTTCCTATTGACGTAGATAGCCCCTCCCAATGGGCGGTCCCATATACCATATATGGGGCTTCCTAATAC
CGCCCATAGCCACTCCCCCATTGACGTCAATGGTCTCTATATATGGTCTTTCCTATTGACGTCATATGGG
CGGTCCTATTGACGTATATGGCGCCTCCCCCATTGACGTCAATTACGGTAAATGGCCCGCCTGGCTCAAT
GCCCATTGACGTCAATAGGACCACCCACCATTGACGTCAATGGGATGGCTCATTGCCCATTCATATCCGT
TCTCACGCCCCCTATTGACGTCAATGACGGTAAATGGCCCACTTGGCAGTACATCAATATCTATTAATAG
TAACTTGGCAAGTACATTACTATTGGAAGGACGCCAGGGTACATTGGCAGTACTCCCATTGACGTCAATG
GCGGTAAATGGCCCGCGATGGCTGCCAAGTACATCCCCATTGACGTCAATGGGGAGGGGCAATGACGCAA
ATGGGCGTTCCATTGACGTAAATGGGCGGTAGGCGTGCCTAATGGGAGGTCTATATAAGCAATGCTCGTT
TAGGGAAC
Features (pLannotate 1.2.2; 21 found; start..end, strand, type, name):
     35..53      +  promoter       SP6 promoter: promoter for bacteriophage SP6 RNA polymerase
    108..132     +  protein_bind   attB1: mutant version of attB; recombination site for the Gateway® BP reaction BP Clonase™
    163..357     +  CDS            KPNA2 (fragment): IMA1_HUMAN - Also known as RCH1, SRP1. Experimental evidence at protein level: Swiss-Prot protein existence level 1. Functions in nuclear protein import as an adapter protein for nuclear receptor KPNB1. Binds specifically and directly to substrates containing either a simple or bipartite NLS motif. Docking of the importin/substrate complex to the nuclear pore complex (NPC) is mediated by KPNB1 through binding to nucleoporin FxFG repeats and the complex is subsequently translocated through the pore by an energy requiring, Ran-dependent mechanism. At the nucleoplasmic side of the NPC, Ran binds
    343..1044    +  CDS            Superfolder GFP: Superfolder GFP is a basic (constitutively fluorescent) green fluorescent protein published in 2005, derived from Aequorea victoria. It is reported to be a very rapidly-maturing weak dimer.
   1063..1174    +  CDS            mCherry (fragment): monomeric derivative of DsRed fluorescent protein (Shaner et al., 2004) mammalian codon-optimized
   1267..1473    +  CDS            CFTR (fragment): CFTR_HUMAN - Also known as ABCC7. Experimental evidence at protein level: Swiss-Prot protein existence level 1. Epithelial ion channel that plays an important role in the regulation of epithelial ion and water transport and fluid homeostasis (PubMed:26823428). Mediates the transport of chloride ions across the cell membrane (PubMed:10792060, PubMed:11524016, PubMed:11707463, PubMed:12519745, PubMed:15010471, PubMed:12588899, PubMed:17036051, PubMed:19398555, PubMed:19621064, PubMed:22178883, PubMed:25330774, PubMed:1712898, PubMed:8910473, PubMed:9804160, PubMed:12529365, PubMed:17182731, PubM
   1752..2346    +  CDS            mCherry (fragment): monomeric derivative of DsRed fluorescent protein (Shaner et al., 2004) mammalian codon-optimized
   2356..2376    -  protein_bind   attB2: mutant version of attB; core recombination site for the Gateway® BP reaction BP Clonase™
   2400..2417    -  promoter       T7 promoter (fragment): promoter for bacteriophage T7 RNA polymerase
   2422..2556    -  polyA_signal   SV40 poly(A) signal: SV40 polyadenylation signal
   2669..2687    -  promoter       T3 promoter: promoter for bacteriophage T3 RNA polymerase
   2732..2748    -  protein_bind   lac operator: The lac repressor binds to the lac operator to inhibit transcription in E. coli. This inhibition can be relieved by adding lactose or isopropyl-β-D-thiogalactopyranoside (IPTG). lac repressor encoded by lacI
   2756..2786    -  promoter       lac promoter: promoter for the E. coli lac operon
   2801..2822    -  protein_bind   CAP binding site: CAP binding activates transcription in the presence of cAMP. E. coli catabolite activator protein
   2835..2927    -  CDS            lacI (fragment): lac repressor; lacI; The lac repressor binds to the lac operator to inhibit transcription in E. coli. This inhibition can be relieved by adding lactose or isopropyl-β-D-thiogalactopyranoside (IPTG).
   3110..3698    -  rep_origin     ori: high-copy-number ColE1/pMB1/pBR322/pUC origin of replication
   3869..4729    -  CDS            AmpR: β-lactamase; bla; confers resistance to ampicillin, carbenicillin, and related antibiotics
   4730..4834    -  promoter       AmpR promoter: bla
   4887..5315    -  rep_origin     f1 ori (sequence partly withheld): f1 bacteriophage origin of replication; arrow indicates direction of (+) strand synthesis
   5320..5386    -  CDS            lacZα (fragment): LacZα fragment of β-galactosidase; lacZ fragment
   5389..6373    +  promoter       CMV IE94 promoter: enhancer/promoter region of simian cytomegalovirus major immediate early transcription unit IE94
