>Addgene plasmid #107859 | pHBS956 IBB-GFP-mCherry3E | addgene full sequence | sequence record 208207 | Addgene NGS Result
GCCATTCTGCCTGGGGACGTCGGAGCAAGCTTGATTTAGGTGACACTATAGAATACAAGCTACTTGTTCT
TTTTGCAGGATCCCATCGATTCGAATTCAAGGATCAACAAGTTTGTACAAAAAAGCAGGCTGGCGCCGGT
ACCACCGGTGCCACCATGGGATCCACCAACGAGAATGCTAATACACCAGCTGCCCGTCTTCACAGATTCA
AGAACAAGGGAAAAGACAGTACAGAAATGAGGCGTCGCAGAATAGAGGTCAATGTGGAGCTGAGGAAAGC
TAAGAAGGATGACCAGATGCTGAAGAGGAGAAATGTAAGCTCATTCCCTGATGATGGTACCAGTAAAGGA
GAGGAACTATTTACAGGTACTGTGCCTATCAAAGTCGAGCTGGACGGCGACGTAAACGGCCACAAGTTCA
GCGTGCGTGGCGAGGGCGAGGGCGATGCCACCGAGGGCAAGCTGACCCTGAAGTTCATCTGCACCACCGG
CAAGCTGCCGGTGCCGTGGCCGACCCTCGTGACCACCCTGACCTACGGCGTGCAGTGCTTCAGCCGCTAC
CCGGACCACATGAAGCGTCACGACTTCTTCAAGTCCGCCATGCCGGAAGGCTACGTCCAGGAGCGCACCA
TCGAGTTCAAGGACGACGGCACCTACAAGACCCGCGCGGAGGTGAAGTTCGAGGGCGACACCCTGGTGAA
CCGCATCGAGCTGAAGGGCAACGACTTCAAGGAGGACGGCAACATCCTGGGTCACAAGCTGGAGTACAAC
CACAACAGCCACAACGTCCGTATCGAAGCCGACAAGCAGAAGAACGGCATCAAGGCTAACTTCAAGATCC
GCCACAACGTTGAGGACGGCAGCCAGCAGGAAGCCGACCACAAACAGCAGAACACCCCGATCGGCGACGG
CCCGGTGCGCCTGCCGGACAACCACTATCTGAGCACCCAGACCACGCTGAGCAAAGACCCGAACGAGAAG
CGCGATCACATGGTCCTGAAGGAGTTCGTGACGGCAGCCGGTATCACTAAAGGTGAAGATGAAAGTGGAG
GCACCGGAACCAGCAAGGGCGAGGAGGATAACATGGCCATCATCAAGGAGTTCATGCGCTTCAAGGTGCA
CATGGAGGGCTCCGTGAACGGCCACGAGTTCGAGATCGAGGGCGAGGGCGAGGTGAGTATGGTACATAAA
ACAAGCATCTATTGAAAATATCTGACAAACTCATCTTTTATTTTTGATGTGTGTGTGTGTGTGTGTGTGT
GTGTTTTTTTTTAACAGGGATTTGGGGAATAATTTGAGAAAGCAAAACAAAACAATAACAATAGAAAAAC
TTCTAATGGTGATGACAGCCTCTTCTTCAGTAATTTCTCACTTCTTGGTACTCCTGTCCTGAAAGATATT
AATTTCAAGATAGAAAGAGGACAGTTGTTGGCGGTTGCTGGATCCACTGGAGCAGGCAAGGTAGTTCTTT
TGTTCTTCACTATTAAGAACTTAATTTGGTGTCCATGTCTCTTTTTTTTTCTAGTTTGTAGTGCTGGAAG
GTATTTTTGGAGAAATTCTTACATGAGCATTAGGAGAATGTATGGGTGTAGTGTCTTGTATAATAGAAAT
TGTTCCACTGATAATTTACTCTAGTTTTTTATTTCCTCATATTATTTTCAGTGGCTTTTTCTTCCACATC
TTTATATTTTGCACCACATTCAACACTGTATCTTGCACATGGCGAGCATGCCCTTTCCTTTTTTTTCCTC
AGGGCCGCCCCTACGAGGGCACCCAGACCGCCAAGCTGAAGGTGACCAAGGGTGGCCCCCTGCCCTTCGC
CTGGGACATCCTGTCCCCTCAGTTCATGTACGGCTCCAAGGCCTACGTGAAGCACCCCGCCGACATCCCC
GACTACTTGAAGCTGTCCTTCCCCGAGGGCTTCAAGTGGGAGCGCGTGATGAACTTCGAGGACGGCGGCG
TGGTGACCGTGACCCAGGACTCCTCCCTGCAGGACGGCGAGTTCATCTACAAGGTGAAGCTGCGCGGCAC
CAACTTCCCCTCCGACGGCCCCGTAATGCAGAAGAAGACCATGGGCTGGGAGGCCTCCTCCGAGCGGATG
TACCCCGAGGACGGCGCCCTGAAGGGCGAGATCAAGCAGAGGCTGAAGCTGAAGGACGGCGGCCACTACG
ACGCTGAGGTCAAGACCACCTACAAGGCCAAGAAGCCCGTGCAGCTGCCCGGCGCCTACAACGTCAACAT
CAAGTTGGACATCACCTCCCACAACGAGGACTACACCATCGTGGAACAGTACGAACGCGCCGAGGGCCGC
CACTCCACCGGCGGCATGGACGAGCTGTACAAGTAAGCTATCTAGACCCAGCTTTCTTGTACAAAGTGAT
TGATCCTCTCGAGCCTCTAGAACTATAGTGAGTCGTATTACGTAGATCCAGACATGATAAGATACATTGA
TGAGTTTGGACAAACCACAACTAGAATGCAGTGAAAAAAATGCTTTATTTGTGAAATTTGTGATGCTATT
GCTTTATTTGTAACCATTATAAGCTGCAATAAACAAGTTAACAACAACAATTGCATTCATTTTATGTTTC
AGGTTCAGGGGGAGGTGTGGGAGGTTTTTTAATTCGCGGCCGCGGCGCCAATGCATTGGGCCCGGTACCC
AGCTTTTGTTCCCTTTAGTGAGGGTTAATTGCGCGCTTGGCGTAATCATGGTCATAGCTGTTTCCTGTGT
GAAATTGTTATCCGCTCACAATTCCACACAACATACGAGCCGGGAGCATAAAGTGTAAAGCCTGGGGTGC
CTAATGAGTGAGCTAACTCACATTAATTGCGTTGCGCTCACTGCCCGCTTTCCAGTCGGGAAACCTGTCG
TGCCAGCTGCATTAATGAATCGGCCAACGCGCGGGGAGAGGCGGTTTGCGTATTGGGCGCTCTTCCGCTT
CCTCGCTCACTGACTCGCTGCGCTCGGTCGTTCGGCTGCGGCGAGCGGTATCAGCTCACTCAAAGGCGGT
AATACGGTTATCCACAGAATCAGGGGATAACGCAGGAAAGAACATGTGAGCAAAAGGCCAGCAAAAGGCC
AGGAACCGTAAAAAGGCCGCGTTGCTGGCGTTTTTCCATAGGCTCCGCCCCCCTGACGAGCATCACAAAA
ATCGACGCTCAAGTCAGAGGTGGCGAAACCCGACAGGACTATAAAGATACCAGGCGTTTCCCCCTGGAAG
CTCCCTCGTGCGCTCTCCTGTTCCGACCCTGCCGCTTACCGGATACCTGTCCGCCTTTCTCCCTTCGGGA
AGCGTGGCGCTTTCTCATAGCTCACGCTGTAGGTATCTCAGTTCGGTGTAGGTCGTTCGCTCCAAGCTGG
GCTGTGTGCACGAACCCCCCGTTCAGCCCGACCGCTGCGCCTTATCCGGTAACTATCGTCTTGAGTCCAA
CCCGGTAAGACACGACTTATCGCCACTGGCAGCAGCCACTGGTAACAGGATTAGCAGAGCGAGGTATGTA
GGCGGTGCTACAGAGTTCTTGAAGTGGTGGCCTAACTACGGCTACACTAGAAGAACAGTATTTGGTATCT
GCGCTCTGCTGAAGCCAGTTACCTTCGGAAAAAGAGTTGGTAGCTCTTGATCCGGCAAACAAACCACCGC
TGGTAGCGGTGGTTTTTTTGTTTGCAAGCAGCAGATTACGCGCAGAAAAAAAGGATCTCAAGAAGATCCT
TTGATCTTTTCTACGGGGTCTGACGCTCAGTGGAACGAAAACTCACGTTAAGGGATTTTGGTCATGAGAT
TATCAAAAAGGATCTTCACCTAGATCCTTTTAAATTAAAAATGAAGTTTTAAATCAATCTAAAGTATATA
TGAGTAAACTTGGTCTGACAGTTACCAATGCTTAATCAGTGAGGCACCTATCTCAGCGATCTGTCTATTT
CGTTCATCCATAGTTGCCTGACTCCCCGTCGTGTAGATAACTACGATACGGGAGGGCTTACCATCTGGCC
CCAGTGCTGCAATGATACCGCGAGACCCACGCTCACCGGCTCCAGATTTATCAGCAATAAACCAGCCAGC
CGGAAGGGCCGAGCGCAGAAGTGGTCCTGCAACTTTATCCGCCTCCATCCAGTCTATTAATTGTTGCCGG
GAAGCTAGAGTAAGTAGTTCGCCAGTTAATAGTTTGCGCAACGTTGTTGCCATTGCTACAGGCATCGTGG
TGTCACGCTCGTCGTTTGGTATGGCTTCATTCAGCTCCGGTTCCCAACGATCAAGGCGAGTTACATGATC
CCCCATGTTGTGCAAAAAAGCGGTTAGCTCCTTCGGTCCTCCGATCGTTGTCAGAAGTAAGTTGGCCGCA
GTGTTATCACTCATGGTTATGGCAGCACTGCATAATTCTCTTACTGTCATGCCATCCGTAAGATGCTTTT
CTGTGACTGGTGAGTACTCAACCAAGTCATTCTGAGAATAGTGTATGCGGCGACCGAGTTGCTCTTGCCC
GGCGTCAATACGGGATAATACCGCGCCACATAGCAGAACTTTAAAAGTGCTCATCATTGGAAAACGTTCT
TCGGGGCGAAAACTCTCAAGGATCTTACCGCTGTTGAGATCCAGTTCGATGTAACCCACTCGTGCACCCA
ACTGATCTTCAGCATCTTTTACTTTCACCAGCGTTTCTGGGTGAGCAAAAACAGGAAGGCAAAATGCCGC
AAAAAAGGGAATAAGGGCGACACGGAAATGTTGAATACTCATACTCTTCCTTTTTCAATATTATTGAAGC
ATTTATCAGGGTTATTGTCTCATGAGCGGATACATATTTGAATGTATTTAGAAAAATAAACAAATAGGGG
TTCCGCGCACATTTCCCCGAAAAGTGCCACCTAAATTGTAAGCGTTAATATTTTGTTAAAATTCGCGTTA
AATTTTTGTTAAATCAGCTCATTTTTTAACCAATAGGCCGAAATCGGCAAAATCCCTTATAAATCAAAAG
AATAGACCGAGATAGGGT
[37 nt withheld, positions 4989-5025]
AAAGAACGTGGACTCCAACGTCAAAGG
[49 nt withheld, positions 5053-5101]
T
[91 nt withheld, positions 5103-5193]
G
[124 nt withheld, positions 5195-5318]
CCCATTCGCCATTCAGGCTGCGCAACTGTTGGGAAGGGCGATCGGTGCGGGCCTCTTCGCTATTACGCCA
GTCGACCGCCAATTCAATATGGCGTATATGGACTCATGCCAATTCAATATGGTGGATCTGGACCTGTGCC
AATTCAATATGGCGTATATGGACTCGTGCCAATTCAATATGGTGGATCTGGACCCCAGCCAATTCAATAT
GGCGGACTTGGCACCATGCCAATTCAATATGGCGGACCTGGCACTGTGCCAACTGGGGAGGGGTCTACTT
GGCACGGTGCCAAGTTTGAGGAGGGGTCTTGGCCCTGTGCCAAGTCCGCCATATTGAATTGGCATGGTGC
CAATAATGGCGGCCATATTGGCTATATGCCAGGATCAATATATAGGCAATATCCAATATGGCCCTATGCC
AATATGGCTATTGGCCAGGTTCAATACTATGTATTGGCCCTATGCCATATAGTATTCCATATATGGGTTT
TCCTATTGACGTAGATAGCCCCTCCCAATGGGCGGTCCCATATACCATATATGGGGCTTCCTAATACCGC
CCATAGCCACTCCCCCATTGACGTCAATGGTCTCTATATATGGTCTTTCCTATTGACGTCATATGGGCGG
TCCTATTGACGTATATGGCGCCTCCCCCATTGACGTCAATTACGGTAAATGGCCCGCCTGGCTCAATGCC
CATTGACGTCAATAGGACCACCCACCATTGACGTCAATGGGATGGCTCATTGCCCATTCATATCCGTTCT
CACGCCCCCTATTGACGTCAATGACGGTAAATGGCCCACTTGGCAGTACATCAATATCTATTAATAGTAA
CTTGGCAAGTACATTACTATTGGAAGTACGCCAGGGTACATTGGCAGTACTCCCATTGACGTCAATGGCG
GTAAATGGCCCGCGATGGCTGCCAAGTACATCCCCATTGACGTCAATGGGGAGGGGCAATGACGCAAATG
GGCGTTCCATTGACGTAAATGGGCGGTAGGCGTGCCTAATGGGAGGTCTATATAAGCAATGCTCGTTTAG
GGAACC
Features (pLannotate 1.2.2; 21 found; start..end, strand, type, name):
     34..52      +  promoter       SP6 promoter: promoter for bacteriophage SP6 RNA polymerase
    107..131     +  protein_bind   attB1: mutant version of attB; recombination site for the Gateway® BP reaction BP Clonase™
    162..356     +  CDS            KPNA2 (fragment): IMA1_HUMAN - Also known as RCH1, SRP1. Experimental evidence at protein level: Swiss-Prot protein existence level 1. Functions in nuclear protein import as an adapter protein for nuclear receptor KPNB1. Binds specifically and directly to substrates containing either a simple or bipartite NLS motif. Docking of the importin/substrate complex to the nuclear pore complex (NPC) is mediated by KPNB1 through binding to nucleoporin FxFG repeats and the complex is subsequently translocated through the pore by an energy requiring, Ran-dependent mechanism. At the nucleoplasmic side of the NPC, Ran binds
    342..1043    +  CDS            Superfolder GFP: Superfolder GFP is a basic (constitutively fluorescent) green fluorescent protein published in 2005, derived from Aequorea victoria. It is reported to be a very rapidly-maturing weak dimer.
   1062..1173    +  CDS            mCherry (fragment): monomeric derivative of DsRed fluorescent protein (Shaner et al., 2004) mammalian codon-optimized
   1266..1472    +  CDS            CFTR (fragment): CFTR_HUMAN - Also known as ABCC7. Experimental evidence at protein level: Swiss-Prot protein existence level 1. Epithelial ion channel that plays an important role in the regulation of epithelial ion and water transport and fluid homeostasis (PubMed:26823428). Mediates the transport of chloride ions across the cell membrane (PubMed:10792060, PubMed:11524016, PubMed:11707463, PubMed:12519745, PubMed:15010471, PubMed:12588899, PubMed:17036051, PubMed:19398555, PubMed:19621064, PubMed:22178883, PubMed:25330774, PubMed:1712898, PubMed:8910473, PubMed:9804160, PubMed:12529365, PubMed:17182731, PubM
   1751..2345    +  CDS            mCherry (fragment): monomeric derivative of DsRed fluorescent protein (Shaner et al., 2004) mammalian codon-optimized
   2356..2378    -  protein_bind   attB2 (fragment): mutant version of attB; recombination site for the Gateway® BP reaction BP Clonase™
   2403..2420    -  promoter       T7 promoter (fragment): promoter for bacteriophage T7 RNA polymerase
   2425..2559    -  polyA_signal   SV40 poly(A) signal: SV40 polyadenylation signal
   2672..2690    -  promoter       T3 promoter: promoter for bacteriophage T3 RNA polymerase
   2735..2751    -  protein_bind   lac operator: The lac repressor binds to the lac operator to inhibit transcription in E. coli. This inhibition can be relieved by adding lactose or isopropyl-β-D-thiogalactopyranoside (IPTG). lac repressor encoded by lacI
   2759..2789    -  promoter       lac promoter: promoter for the E. coli lac operon
   2804..2825    -  protein_bind   CAP binding site: CAP binding activates transcription in the presence of cAMP. E. coli catabolite activator protein
   2838..2930    -  CDS            lacI (fragment): lac repressor; lacI; The lac repressor binds to the lac operator to inhibit transcription in E. coli. This inhibition can be relieved by adding lactose or isopropyl-β-D-thiogalactopyranoside (IPTG).
   3113..3701    -  rep_origin     ori: high-copy-number ColE1/pMB1/pBR322/pUC origin of replication
   3872..4732    -  CDS            AmpR: β-lactamase; bla; confers resistance to ampicillin, carbenicillin, and related antibiotics
   4733..4837    -  promoter       AmpR promoter: bla
   4890..5318    -  rep_origin     f1 ori (sequence partly withheld): f1 bacteriophage origin of replication; arrow indicates direction of (+) strand synthesis
   5323..5389    -  CDS            lacZα (fragment): LacZα fragment of β-galactosidase; lacZ fragment
   5396..6373    +  promoter       CMV IE94 promoter: enhancer/promoter region of simian cytomegalovirus major immediate early transcription unit IE94
