[The description below was written by a language model from this plasmid's Addgene catalogue record and pLannotate feature annotations shown in this document.]
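Description:
pHBS956 IBB-GFP-mCherry3E is a mammalian expression plasmid of about 6.4 kb built on the pCS2-Dest backbone. It carries a synthetic splicing reporter designed to read out TDP-43 (TARDBP) function by flow cytometry. It is maintained in E. coli through a high-copy ColE1/pUC-type origin with ampicillin selection (AmpR with its own bla promoter). The backbone also contains an f1 origin and remnants of the lac region (lac promoter and operator, with lacZα and lacI fragments). No mammalian selection marker is annotated, which suggests transient transfection, although the record does not say how it is delivered.

Expression is driven by the simian CMV IE94 enhancer/promoter and terminated by an SV40 polyadenylation signal. The insert sits between attB1 and attB2 Gateway sites, though the record lists Gibson assembly as the cloning method. SP6, T7 (partial) and T3 phage promoters flank the cassette. The reading frame opens with a fragment of human KPNA2 (importin α), which is presumably the importin-β-binding (IBB) domain named in the plasmid title and would direct the product to the nucleus. This fragment is fused to superfolder GFP, followed by mCherry.

The mCherry coding sequence is split into a short 5′ fragment and a larger 3′ fragment. The intervening sequence includes a fragment of human CFTR. This layout fits a three-exon minigene ("3E") in which inclusion or skipping of the CFTR-derived exon determines whether intact mCherry is made, while GFP reports overall expression. TDP-43 is known to regulate CFTR exon splicing, but the record does not state the exact exon or the direction of the readout. The depositor and sequencing-derived records agree closely in feature layout.
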