Addgene plasmid #107859: pHBS956 IBB-GFP-mCherry3E
Purpose: Flow cytometry-compatible reporter for TDP43 function in splicing
Depositing lab: Rajat Rohatgi. Depositing organization: Stanford University.
Backbone
  Vector backbone: pCS2-Dest
  Vector type: Mammalian Expression
Growth in bacteria
  Bacterial resistance: Ampicillin, 100 μg/mL
  Growth temperature: 37°C
  Growth strain: DH5alpha
  Copy number: High Copy
Gene/Insert
  Gene/Insert name: Synthetic splicing reporter
  Species: Synthetic
  Entrez Gene: TARDBP (a.k.a. ALS10, TDP-43)
  Cloning method: Gibson Cloning
Terms and licenses: Academic/Nonprofit Terms; Industry Terms: Not Available to Industry
How to cite: pHBS956 IBB-GFP-mCherry3E was a gift from Rajat Rohatgi (Addgene plasmid # 107859 ; http://n2t.net/addgene:107859 ; RRID:Addgene_107859)
